Addgene plasmid #31784: pT3-EF1a-c-Met
Depositing lab: Xin Chen. Depositing organization: University of California, San Francisco (UCSF). Publication: Distinct pathways of genomic progression to benign and malignant tumors of the liver. Tward AD, Jones KD, Yant S, Cheung ST, Fan ST, Chen X, Kay MA, Wang R, Bishop JM. Proc Natl Acad Sci U S A. 2007 Sep 11;104(37):14771-6. Epub 2007 Sep 4. 10.1073/pnas.0706578104 PubMed 17785413.
Backbone
  Vector backbone: pT3-EF1a
  Backbone size w/o insert (bp): 7000
  Vector type: Mammalian Expression
Growth in bacteria
  Bacterial resistance: Ampicillin, 100 μg/mL
  Growth temperature: 37°C
  Growth strain: DH5alpha
  Growth instructions: Slow growing plasmids, grow at least 18 hours.
  Copy number: Low Copy
Gene/Insert
  Gene/Insert name: Met
  Species: H. sapiens (human)
  Insert size (bp): 4173
  Entrez Gene: MET (a.k.a. AUTS9, DA11, DFNB97, HGFR, RCCP2, c-Met)
  Promoter: EF1alpha
  Cloning method: Gateway Cloning
  Sequencing primers: 5′ EF-1a-Fwd
Terms and licenses: Academic/Nonprofit Terms; Industry Terms: Not Available to Industry
Depositor comments: This plasmid is in the pT3-EF1a vector which contains loxP sites flanking the inverted repeats of SB (sleeping beauty) sequence. Therefore this plasmid cannot not used with Cre for in vivo studies.
How to cite: pT3-EF1a-c-Met was a gift from Xin Chen (Addgene plasmid # 31784 ; http://n2t.net/addgene:31784 ; RRID:Addgene_31784)
