[The description below was written by a language model from this plasmid's Addgene catalogue record and pLannotate feature annotations shown in this document.]
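Description:
pT3-EF1a-c-Met is a mammalian expression plasmid built on the pT3-EF1a backbone, a Sleeping Beauty (SB) transposon vector. It carries the human MET (c-Met, hepatocyte growth factor receptor) coding sequence under the strong constitutive EF-1α promoter. It is propagated in E. coli through a ColE1/pMB1-type origin and selected with ampicillin via the bla gene. The annotation labels this origin type as high copy, but the catalogue entry lists the plasmid as low copy and slow growing. The sequenced record is about 9.7 kb, somewhat smaller than the sum of the catalogued backbone and insert sizes.

The roughly 4.2 kb MET open reading frame was introduced by Gateway cloning and sits between attB1 and attB2 sites, downstream of the EF-1α promoter and a short T7 promoter. A V5 epitope tag is annotated after attB2, followed by a bovine growth hormone polyadenylation signal. The record does not say whether the tag is read in frame with MET. Two loxP sites bracket the expression cassette. According to the depositor, the loxP sites flank the SB inverted repeats, so Cre activity would recombine across the cassette, and the plasmid is therefore unsuitable for in vivo experiments involving Cre. The SB inverted repeats themselves are not called in the automated feature table, which otherwise shows only small remnants of lac, SV40, f1 and pBR322 sequences.

When supplied together with a source of SB transposase, such a transposon can integrate the EF1α-MET cassette into host chromosomes for stable expression. The associated publication concerns genomic progression to benign and malignant liver tumours, consistent with use of the plasmid to deliver the MET oncogene in liver tumour models.
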