Features (pLannotate 1.2.2; 26 found; start..end, strand, type, name):
    456..548     +  CDS            lacI (fragment): lac repressor; lacI; The lac repressor binds to the lac operator to inhibit transcription in E. coli. This inhibition can be relieved by adding lactose or isopropyl-β-D-thiogalactopyranoside (IPTG).
    561..582     +  protein_bind   CAP binding site: CAP binding activates transcription in the presence of cAMP. E. coli catabolite activator protein
    597..627     +  promoter       lac promoter: promoter for the E. coli lac operon
    635..651     +  protein_bind   lac operator: The lac repressor binds to the lac operator to inhibit transcription in E. coli. This inhibition can be relieved by adding lactose or isopropyl-β-D-thiogalactopyranoside (IPTG). lac repressor encoded by lacI
    688..717     -  misc_feature   MCS (fragment): pUC18/19 multiple cloning site
   1077..1133    -  polyA_signal   SV40 poly(A) signal (fragment): SV40 polyadenylation signal
   1173..1206    -  protein_bind   loxP: Cre-mediated recombination occurs in the 8-bp core sequence (GCATACAT). Cre recombinase
   1231..1249    +  enhancer       CMV enhancer (fragment): human cytomegalovirus immediate early enhancer
   1274..1340    +  CDS            small t antigen (fragment): SV40 (simian virus 40) small t antigen
   1347..2525    +  promoter       EF-1α promoter: strong constitutive promoter for human elongation factor EF-1α
   2542..2560    +  promoter       T7 promoter: promoter for bacteriophage T7 RNA polymerase
   2639..2663    +  protein_bind   attB1: mutant version of attB; recombination site for the Gateway® BP reaction BP Clonase™
   2684..6853    +  CDS            MET: MET_HUMAN - Experimental evidence at protein level: Swiss-Prot protein existence level 1. (Microbial infection) Acts as a receptor for Listeria monocytogenes internalin InlB, mediating entry of the pathogen into cells. From Homo sapiens (Human).
   6855..6879    -  protein_bind   attB2: mutant version of attB; recombination site for the Gateway® BP reaction BP Clonase™
   6932..6973    +  CDS            V5 tag: epitope tag from simian virus 5
   7017..7241    +  polyA_signal   bGH poly(A) signal: bovine growth hormone polyadenylation signal
   7245..7266    +  promoter       SV40 promoter (fragment): SV40 enhancer and early promoter
   7287..7310    +  rep_origin     f1 ori (fragment): f1 bacteriophage origin of replication; arrow indicates direction of (+) strand synthesis
   7311..7344    -  protein_bind   loxP: Cre-mediated recombination occurs in the 8-bp core sequence (GCATACAT). Cre recombinase
   7350..7424    -  promoter       SV40 promoter (fragment): SV40 enhancer and early promoter
   7798..7955    +  CDS            lacZα (fragment): LacZα fragment of β-galactosidase; lacZ fragment
   7961..8060    -  misc_feature   bom (fragment): basis of mobility region from pBR322
   8162..8197    -  CDS            rop (fragment): Rop protein, which maintains plasmids at low copy number; rop
   8292..8396    +  promoter       AmpR promoter: bla
   8397..9257    +  CDS            AmpR: β-lactamase; bla; confers resistance to ampicillin, carbenicillin, and related antibiotics
   9428..273     +  rep_origin     ori (across the origin): high-copy-number ColE1/pMB1/pBR322/pUC origin of replication
>Addgene plasmid #31784 | pT3-EF1a-c-Met | addgene full sequence | sequence record 238516 | Addgene NGS Result
TGAACGGGGGGTTCGTGCACACAGCCCAGCTTGGAGCGAACGACCTACACCGAACTGAGATACCTACAGC
GTGAGCTATGAGAAAGCGCCACGCTTCCCGAAGGGAGAAAGGCGGACAGGTATCCGGTAAGCGGCAGGGT
CGGAACAGGAGAGCGCACGAGGGAGCTTCCAGGGGGAAACGCCTGGTATCTTTATAGTCCTGTCGGGTTT
CGCCACCTCTGACTTGAGCGTCGATTTTTGTGATGCTCGTCAGGGGGGCGGAGCCTATGGAAAAACGCCA
GCAACGCGGCCTTTTTACGGTTCCTGGCCTTTTGCTGGCCTTTTGCTCACATGTTCTTTCCTGCGTTATC
CCCTGATTCTGTGGATAACCGTATTACCGCCTTTGAGTGAGCTGATACCGCTCGCCGCAGCCGAACGACC
GAGCGCAGCGAGTCAGTGAGCGAGGAAGCGGAAGAGCGCCCAATACGCAAACCGCCTCTCCCCGCGCGTT
GGCCGATTCATTAATGCAGCTGGCACGACAGGTTTCCCGACTGGAAAGCGGGCAGTGAGCGCAACGCAAT
TAATGTGAGTTAGCTCACTCATTAGGCACCCCAGGCTTTACACTTTATGCTTCCGGCTCGTATGTTGTGT
GGAATTGTGAGCGGATAACAATTTCACACAGGAAACAGCTATGACCATGATTACGCCAAGCTTGCATGCC
TGCAGGTCGACTCTAGACCTATACAGTTGAAGTCGGAAGTTTACATACACTTAAGTTGGAGTCATTAAAA
CTCGTTTTTCAACTACTCCACAAATTTCTTGTTAACAAACAATAGTTTTGGCAAGTCAGTTAGGACATCT
ACTTTGTGCATGACACAAGTCATTTTTCCAACAATTGTTTACAGACAGATTATTTCACTTATAATTCACT
GTATCACAATTCCAGTGGGTCAGAAGTTTACATACACTAAGTTGACTGTGCCTTTAAACAGCTTGGAAAA
TTCCAGAAAATGATGTCATGGCTTTAGAAGCTTCTGATAGACTAATTGACATCATTTGAGTCAATTGGAG
GTGTACCTGTGGATGTATTTCAAGGGGATCCAGACATGATAAGATACATTGATGAGTTTGGACAAACCAC
AACTAGAATGCAGCGGCCGCTAGCTCGAGATCTTAATTAAACTAGTATCGATATAACTTCGTATAATGTA
TGCTATACGAAGTTATATGTACGGGCCAGATATACGCGTTGACATTGATTATTGACTAGGCTTTTGCAAA
AAGCTTTGCAAAGATGGATAAAGTTTTAAACAGAGAGGAATCTTTGCAGCTAATGGACCTTCTAGGTCTT
GAAAGGAGTGGGAATTGGCTCCGGTGCCCGTCAGTGGGCAGAGCGCACATCGCCCACAGTCCCCGAGAAG
TTGGGGGGAGGGGTCGGCAATTGAACCGGTGCCTAGAGAAGGTGGCGCGGGGTAAACTGGGAAAGTGATG
TCGTGTACTGGCTCCGCCTTTTTCCCGAGGGTGGGGGAGAACCGTATATAAGTGCAGTAGTCGCCGTGAA
CGTTCTTTTTCGCAACGGGTTTGCCGCCAGAACACAGGTAAGTGCCGTGTGTGGTTCCCGCGGGCCTGGC
CTCTTTACGGGTTATGGCCCTTGCGTGCCTTGAATTACTTCCACCTGGCTGCAGTACGTGATTCTTGATC
CCGAGCTTCGGGTTGGAAGTGGGTGGGAGAGTTCGAGGCCTTGCGCTTAAGGAGCCCCTTCGCCTCGTGC
TTGAGTTGAGGCCTGGCCTGGGCGCTGGGGCCGCCGCGTGCGAATCTGGTGGCACCTTCGCGCCTGTCTC
GCTGCTTTCGATAAGTCTCTAGCCATTTAAAATTTTTGATGACCTGCTGCGACGCTTTTTTTCTGGCAAG
ATAGTCTTGTAAATGCGGGCCAAGATCTGCACACTGGTATTTCGGTTTTTGGGGCCGCGGGCGGCGACGG
GGCCCGTGCGTCCCAGCGCACATGTTCGGCGAGGCGGGGCCTGCGAGCGCGGCCACCGAGAATCGGACGG
GGGTAGTCTCAAGCTGGCCGGCCTGCTCTGGTGCCTGGCCTCGCGCCGCCGTGTATCGCCCCGCCCTGGG
CGGCAAGGCTGGCCCGGTCGGCACCAGTTGCGTGAGCGGAAAGATGGCCGCTTCCCGGCCCTGCTGCAGG
GAGCTCAAAATGGAGGACGCGGCGCTCGGGAGAGCGGGCGGGTGAGTCACCCACACAAAGGAAAAGGGCC
TTTCCGTCCTCAGCCGTCGCTTCATGTGACTCCACGGAGTACCGGGCGCCGTCCAGGCACCTCGATTAGT
TCTCGAGCTTTTGGAGTACGTCGTCTTTAGGTTGGGGGGAGGGGTTTTATGCGATGGAGTTTCCCCACAC
TGAGTGGGTGGAGACTGAAGTTAGGCCAGCTTGGCACTTGATGTAATTCTCCTTGGAATTTGCCCTTTTT
GAGTTTGGATCTTGGTTCATTCTCAAGCCTCAGACAGTGGTTCAAAGTTTTTTTCTTCCATTTCAGGTGT
CGTGAGGAATTAGCTTGGTACTAATACGACTCACTATAGGGAGACCCAAGCTGGCTAGGTAAGCTTGGTA
CCGAGCTCGGATCCACTAGTCCAGTGTGGTGGAATTCTGCAGATATCAACAAGTTTGTACAAAAAAGCAG
GCTTCAAAGATAAACCTCTCATAATGAAGGCCCCCGCTGTGCTTGCACCTGGCATCCTCGTGCTCCTGTT
TACCTTGGTGCAGAGGAGCAATGGGGAGTGTAAAGAGGCACTAGCAAAGTCCGAGATGAATGTGAATATG
AAGTATCAGCTTCCCAACTTCACCGCGGAAACACCCATCCAGAATGTCATTCTACATGAGCATCACATTT
TCCTTGGTGCCACTAACTACATTTATGTTTTAAATGAGGAAGACCTTCAGAAGGTTGCTGAGTACAAGAC
TGGGCCTGTGCTGGAACACCCAGATTGTTTCCCATGTCAGGACTGCAGCAGCAAAGCCAATTTATCAGGA
GGTGTTTGGAAAGATAACATCAACATGGCTCTAGTTGTCGACACCTACTATGATGATCAACTCATTAGCT
GTGGCAGCGTCAACAGAGGGACCTGCCAGCGACATGTCTTTCCCCACAATCATACTGCTGACATACAGTC
GGAGGTTCACTGCATATTCTCCCCACAGATAGAAGAGCCCAGCCAGTGTCCTGACTGTGTGGTGAGCGCC
CTGGGAGCCAAAGTCCTTTCATCTGTAAAGGACCGGTTCATCAACTTCTTTGTAGGCAATACCATAAATT
CTTCTTATTTCCCAGATCATCCATTGCATTCGATATCAGTGAGAAGGCTAAAGGAAACGAAAGATGGTTT
TATGTTTTTGACGGACCAGTCCTACATTGATGTTTTACCTGAGTTCAGAGATTCTTACCCCATTAAGTAT
GTCCATGCCTTTGAAAGCAACAATTTTATTTACTTCTTGACGGTCCAAAGGGAAACTCTAGATGCTCAGA
CTTTTCACACAAGAATAATCAGGTTCTGTTCCATAAACTCTGGATTGCATTCCTACATGGAAATGCCTCT
GGAGTGTATTCTCACAGAAAAGAGAAAAAAGAGATCCACAAAGAAGGAAGTGTTTAATATACTTCAGGCT
GCGTATGTCAGCAAGCCTGGGGCCCAGCTTGCTAGACAAATAGGAGCCAGCCTGAATGATGACATTCTTT
TCGGGGTGTTCGCACAAAGCAAGCCAGATTCTGCCGAACCAATGGATCGATCTGCCATGTGTGCATTCCC
TATCAAATATGTCAACGACTTCTTCAACAAGATCGTCAACAAAAACAATGTGAGATGTCTCCAGCATTTT
TACGGACCCAATCATGAGCACTGCTTTAATAGGACACTTCTGAGAAATTCATCAGGCTGTGAAGCGCGCC
GTGATGAATATCGAACAGAGTTTACCACAGCTTTGCAGCGCGTTGACTTATTCATGGGTCAATTCAGCGA
AGTCCTCTTAACATCTATATCCACCTTCATTAAAGGAGACCTCACCATAGCTAATCTTGGGACATCAGAG
GGTCGCTTCATGCAGGTTGTGGTTTCTCGATCAGGACCATCAACCCCTCATGTGAATTTTCTCCTGGACT
CCCATCCAGTGTCTCCAGAAGTGATTGTGGAGCATACATTAAACCAAAATGGCTACACACTGGTTATCAC
TGGGAAGAAGATCACGAAGATCCCATTGAATGGCTTGGGCTGCAGACATTTCCAGTCCTGCAGTCAATGC
CTCTCTGCCCCACCCTTTGTTCAGTGTGGCTGGTGCCACGACAAATGTGTGCGATCGGAGGAATGCCTGA
GCGGGACATGGACTCAACAGATCTGTCTGCCTGCAATCTACAAGGTTTTCCCAAATAGTGCACCCCTTGA
AGGAGGGACAAGGCTGACCATATGTGGCTGGGACTTTGGATTTCGGAGGAATAATAAATTTGATTTAAAG
AAAACTAGAGTTCTCCTTGGAAATGAGAGCTGCACCTTGACTTTAAGTGAGAGCACGATGAATACATTGA
AATGCACAGTTGGTCCTGCCATGAATAAGCATTTCAATATGTCCATAATTATTTCAAATGGCCACGGGAC
AACACAATACAGTACATTCTCCTATGTGGATCCTGTAATAACAAGTATTTCGCCGAAATACGGTCCTATG
GCTGGTGGCACTTTACTTACTTTAACTGGAAATTACCTAAACAGTGGGAATTCTAGACACATTTCAATTG
GTGGAAAAACATGTACTTTAAAAAGTGTGTCAAACAGTATTCTTGAATGTTATACCCCAGCCCAAACCAT
TTCAACTGAGTTTGCTGTTAAATTGAAAATTGACTTAGCCAACCGAGAGACAAGCATCTTCAGTTACCGT
GAAGATCCCATTGTCTATGAAATTCATCCAACCAAATCTTTTATTAGTGGTGGGAGCACAATAACAGGTG
TTGGGAAAAACCTGAATTCAGTTAGTGTCCCGAGAATGGTCATAAATGTGCATGAAGCAGGAAGGAACTT
TACAGTGGCATGTCAACATCGCTCTAATTCAGAGATAATCTGTTGTACCACTCCTTCCCTGCAACAGCTG
AATCTGCAACTCCCCCTGAAAACCAAAGCCTTTTTCATGTTAGATGGGATCCTTTCCAAATACTTTGATC
TCATTTATGTACATAATCCTGTGTTTAAGCCTTTTGAAAAGCCAGTGATGATCTCAATGGGCAATGAAAA
TGTACTGGAAATTAAGGGAAATGATATTGACCCTGAAGCAGTTAAAGGTGAAGTGTTAAAAGTTGGAAAT
AAGAGCTGTGAGAATATACACTTACATTCTGAAGCCGTTTTATGCACGGTCCCCAATGACCTGCTGAAAT
TGAACAGCGAGCTAAATATAGAGTGGAAGCAAGCAATTTCTTCAACCGTCCTTGGAAAAGTAATAGTTCA
ACCAGATCAGAATTTCACAGGATTGATTGCTGGTGTTGTCTCAATATCAACAGCACTGTTATTACTACTT
GGGTTTTTCCTGTGGCTGAAAAAGAGAAAGCAAATTAAAGATCTGGGCAGTGAATTAGTTCGCTACGATG
CAAGAGTACACACTCCTCATTTGGATAGGCTTGTAAGTGCCCGAAGTGTAAGCCCAACTACAGAAATGGT
TTCAAATGAATCTGTAGACTACCGAGCTACTTTTCCAGAAGATCAGTTTCCTAATTCATCTCAGAACGGT
TCATGCCGACAAGTGCAGTATCCTCTGACAGACATGTCCCCCATCCTAACTAGTGGGGACTCTGATATAT
CCAGTCCATTACTGCAAAATACTGTCCACATTGACCTCAGTGCTCTAAATCCAGAGCTGGTCCAGGCAGT
GCAGCATGTAGTGATTGGGCCCAGTAGCCTGATTGTGCATTTCAATGAAGTCATAGGAAGAGGGCATTTT
GGTTGTGTATATCATGGGACTTTGTTGGACAATGATGGCAAGAAAATTCACTGTGCTGTGAAATCCTTGA
ACAGAATCACTGACATAGGAGAAGTTTCCCAATTTCTGACCGAGGGAATCATCATGAAAGATTTTAGTCA
TCCCAATGTCCTCTCGCTCCTGGGAATCTGCCTGCGAAGTGAAGGGTCTCCGCTGGTGGTCCTACCATAC
ATGAAACATGGAGATCTTCGAAATTTCATTCGAAATGAGACTCATAATCCAACTGTAAAAGATCTTATTG
GCTTTGGTCTTCAAGTAGCCAAAGGCATGAAATATCTTGCAAGCAAAAAGTTTGTCCACAGAGACTTGGC
TGCAAGAAACTGTATGCTGGATGAAAAATTCACAGTCAAGGTTGCTGATTTTGGTCTTGCCAGAGACATG
TATGATAAAGAATACTATAGTGTACACAACAAAACAGGTGCAAAGCTGCCAGTGAAGTGGATGGCTTTGG
AAAGTCTGCAAACTCAAAAGTTTACCACCAAGTCAGATGTGTGGTCCTTTGGCGTGCTCCTCTGGGAGCT
GATGACAAGAGGAGCCCCACCTTATCCTGACGTAAACACCTTTGATATAACTGTTTACTTGTTGCAAGGG
AGAAGACTCCTACAACCCGAATACTGCCCAGACCCCTTATATGAAGTAATGCTAAAATGCTGGCACCCTA
AAGCCGAAATGCGCCCATCCTTTTCTGAACTGGTGTCCCGGATATCAGCGATCTTCTCTACTTTCATTGG
GGAGCACTATGTCCATGTGAACGCTACTTATGTGAACGTAAAATGTGTCGCTCCGTATCCTTCTCTGTTG
TCATCAGAAGATAACGCTGATGATGAGGTGGACACACGACCAGCCTCCTTCTGGGAGACATCAGACCCAG
CTTTCTTGTACAAAGTGGTTGATATCCAGCACAGTGGCGGCCGCTCGAGTCTAGAGGGCCCGCGGTTCGA
AGGTAAGCCTATCCCTAACCCTCTCCTCGGTCTCGATTCTACGCGTACCGGTTAGTAATGAGTTTAAACC
CGCTGATCAGCCTCGACTGTGCCTTCTAGTTGCCAGCCATCTGTTGTTTGCCCCTCCCCCGTGCCTTCCT
TGACCCTGGAAGGTGCCACTCCCACTGTCCTTTCCTAATAAAATGAGGAAATTGCATCGCATTGTCTGAG
TAGGTGTCATTCTATTCTGGGGGGTGGGGTGGGGCAGGACAGCAAGGGGGAGGATTGGGAAGACAATAGC
AGGCATGCTGGGGATGCGGTGGGCTCTATGGCTTCTGAGGCGGAAAGAACCAGCTGGGGCTCTAGGGGGT
ATCCCCACGCGCCCTGTAGCGGCGCATTAAATAACTTCGTATAATGTATGCTATACGAAGTTATATCGTA
TGCATGCTTTGCATACTTCTGCCTGCTGGGGAGCCTGGGGACTTTCCACACCCTAACTGACACACATTCC
ACAGAATTCCTTGAAATACATCCACAGGTACACCTCCAATTGACTCAAATGATGTCAATTAGTCTATCAG
AAGCTTCTAAAGCCATGACATCATTTTCTGGAATTTTCCAAGCTGTTTAAAGGCACAGTCAACTTAGTGT
ATGTAAACTTCTGACCCACTGGAATTGTGATACAGTGAATTATAAGTGAAATAATCTGTCTGTAAACAAT
TGTTGGAAAAATGACTTGTGTCATGCACAAAGTAGATGTCCTAACTGACTTGCCAAAACTATTGTTTGTT
AACAAGAAATTTGTGGAGTAGTTGAAAAACGAGTTTTAATGACTCCAACTTAAGTGTATGTAAACTTCCG
ACTTCAACTGTAGGGTACCGAGCTCGAATTCACTGGCCGTCGTTTTACAACGTCGTGACTGGGAAAACCC
TGGCGTTACCCAACTTAATCGCCTTGCAGCACATCCCCCTTTCGCCAGCTGGCGTAATAGCGAAGAGGCC
CGCACCGATCGCCCTTCCCAACAGTTGCGCAGCCTGAATGGCGAATGGCGCCTGATGCGGTATTTTCTCC
TTACGCATCTGTGCGGTATTTCACACCGCATATGGTGCACTCTCAGTACAATCTGCTCTGATGCCGCATA
GTTAAGCCAGCCCCGACACCCGCCAACACCCGCTGACGCGCCCTGACGGGCTTGTCTGCTCCCGGCATCC
GCTTACAGACAAGCTGTGACCGTCTCCGGGAGCTGCATGTGTCAGAGGTTTTCACCGTCATCACCGAAAC
GCGCGAGACGAAAGGGCCTCGTGATACGCCTATTTTTATAGGTTAATGTCATGATAATAATGGTTTCTTA
GACGTCAGGTGGCACTTTTCGGGGAAATGTGCGCGGAACCCCTATTTGTTTATTTTTCTAAATACATTCA
AATATGTATCCGCTCATGAGACAATAACCCTGATAAATGCTTCAATAATATTGAAAAAGGAAGAGTATGA
GTATTCAACATTTCCGTGTCGCCCTTATTCCCTTTTTTGCGGCATTTTGCCTTCCTGTTTTTGCTCACCC
AGAAACGCTGGTGAAAGTAAAAGATGCTGAAGATCAGTTGGGTGCACGAGTGGGTTACATCGAACTGGAT
CTCAACAGCGGTAAGATCCTTGAGAGTTTTCGCCCCGAAGAACGTTTTCCAATGATGAGCACTTTTAAAG
TTCTGCTATGTGGCGCGGTATTATCCCGTATTGACGCCGGGCAAGAGCAACTCGGTCGCCGCATACACTA
TTCTCAGAATGACTTGGTTGAGTACTCACCAGTCACAGAAAAGCATCTTACGGATGGCATGACAGTAAGA
GAATTATGCAGTGCTGCCATAACCATGAGTGATAACACTGCGGCCAACTTACTTCTGACAACGATCGGAG
GACCGAAGGAGCTAACCGCTTTTTTGCACAACATGGGGGATCATGTAACTCGCCTTGATCGTTGGGAACC
GGAGCTGAATGAAGCCATACCAAACGACGAGCGTGACACCACGATGCCTGTAGCAATGGCAACAACGTTG
CGCAAACTATTAACTGGCGAACTACTTACTCTAGCTTCCCGGCAACAATTAATAGACTGGATGGAGGCGG
ATAAAGTTGCAGGACCACTTCTGCGCTCGGCCCTTCCGGCTGGCTGGTTTATTGCTGATAAATCTGGAGC
CGGTGAGCGTGGGTCTCGCGGTATCATTGCAGCACTGGGGCCAGATGGTAAGCCCTCCCGTATCGTAGTT
ATCTACACGACGGGGAGTCAGGCAACTATGGATGAACGAAATAGACAGATCGCTGAGATAGGTGCCTCAC
TGATTAAGCATTGGTAACTGTCAGACCAAGTTTACTCATATATACTTTAGATTGATTTAAAACTTCATTT
TTAATTTAAAAGGATCTAGGTGAAGATCCTTTTTGATAATCTCATGACCAAAATCCCTTAACGTGAGTTT
TCGTTCCACTGAGCGTCAGACCCCGTAGAAAAGATCAAAGGATCTTCTTGAGATCCTTTTTTTCTGCGCG
TAATCTGCTGCTTGCAAACAAAAAAACCACCGCTACCAGCGGTGGTTTGTTTGCCGGATCAAGAGCTACC
AACTCTTTTTCCGAAGGTAACTGGCTTCAGCAGAGCGCAGATACCAAATACTGTTCTTCTAGTGTAGCCG
TAGTTAGGCCACCACTTCAAGAACTCTGTAGCACCGCCTACATACCTCGCTCTGCTAATCCTGTTACCAG
TGGCTGCTGCCAGTGGCGATAAGTCGTGTCTTACCGGGTTGGACTCAAGACGATAGTTACCGGATAAGGC
GCAGCGGTCGGGC
