>Addgene plasmid #31784 | pT3-EF1a-c-Met | addgene partial sequence | sequence record 37703 | EF1a-Fwd
ATTAGCTTGGTACTAATACGACTCACTATAGGGAGACCCAAGCTGGCTAGGTAAGCTTGGTACCGAGCTC
GGATCCACTAGTCCAGTGTGGTGGAATTCTGCAGATATCAACAAGTTTGTACAAAAAAGCAGGCTTCAAA
GATAAACCTCTCATAATGAAGGCCCCCGCTGTGCTTGCACCTGGCATCCTCGTGCTCCTGTTTACCTTGG
TGCAGAGGAGCAATGGGGAGTGTAAAGAGGCACTAGCAAAGTCCGAGATGAATGTGAATATGAAGTATCA
GCTTCCCAACTTCACCGCGGAAACACCCATCCAGAATGTCATTCTACATGAGCATCACATTTTCCTTGGT
GCCACTAACTACATTTATGTTTTAAATGAGGAAGACCTTCAGAAGGTTGCTGAGTACAAGACTGGGCCTG
TGCTGGAACACCCAGATTGTTTCCCATGTCAGGACTGCAGCAGCAAAGCCAATTTATCAGGAGGTGTTTG
GAAAGATAACATCAACATGGCTCTAGTTGTCGACACCTACTATGATGATCAACTCATTAGCTGTGGCAGC
GTCAACAGAGGGACCTGCCAGCGACATGTCTTTCCCCACAATCATACTGCTGACATACAGTCGGAGGTTC
ACTGCATATTCTCCCCACAGATAGAAGAGCCCAGCCAGTGTCCTGACTGTGTGGTGAGCGCCCTGGGAGC
CAAAGTCCTTTCATCTGTAAAGGACCGGTTCATCAACTTCTTTGTAGGCAATACCATAAATTCTTCTTAT
TTCCCAGATCATCCATTGCATTCGATATCAGTGAGAAGGCTAAAGGAAACGAAAGA
